>Addgene plasmid #26531 | pmiReport SHIP1 3' UTR | addgene partial sequence | sequence record 32644 | 26531 with Luc-F
AAGTACCGAAAGGTCTTACCGGAAACTCGACGCAAGAAAAATCAGAGAGATCCTCATAAAGGCCAAGAAG
GGCGGAAAGTCCAAATTGCTCGAGTGATGAAAGCTGCGCACTAGTGCTGCTGGTGATCGGAGCCTGGAGG
AACAGCACAAAGCAGACCTGCGCCTCTCTCAGGATGCCTCTCTCAGGATGCCTCTTGGAGGACCTCCTGC
TAGCTCTTCTTGCCTAGCTTCAAGTCCCAGGCTGTGTATTTTTTTTCAGGAAACGGCCTCACTTCTCTGT
GGTCCAAGAAGTGTGCTGCTGGCTGCCACACTGTGCGGCAGATGCTAAAGCTGGATGACAAACGCACGCC
ATACAGACAGCAGACAGCGGCACTGGGTCTCAGAACTTGGATTCCTGGGCCTTCTTCCAGTCGCCGTTTT
AAAGAAAGGAACTAACGGAGCTGCTCATCCGAGGGTGAAGATATAAATAATAATATTATTAATAATAATA
ACAGTCAGGTGCCATGTGCTGTGTTAAGTGCTTTATGAACATTTGTCGGGCTGGCCTCCAGTGCTGAGGT
GCCAGTCAGCCTGAACCCTATGCCCAGGCCCACTAATCCCAAATGGTGGGTCCTGAGATGTTTTTAAAAA
GCATTAAAGAAAACCATCGGTCTCTTAGAGCTAACCGGCCGGGCTCTACTGCAGGGACCCGAACAGTCTG
CATGGCTAAGTGGCACAAGGAGCCTGGCCCTGTCCAGCTTCAGAGATCCAAGCTGCTTTTTGCTGGGGTT
CTGTCACAGGCCTGATCCTCTTGGTTTTTATGGGGTTTCAAGTCTGCCAGAGTCAGAAATCAGCTCTAAC
TCGCCAGTGAAGAGATCTGG
