[The description below was written by a language model from this plasmid's Addgene catalogue record.]
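Description:
pmiReport SHIP1 3' UTR is a mammalian luciferase reporter plasmid built on the commercial pmiReport backbone (about 6.5 kb without insert), a vector designed for testing microRNA target sites. It is propagated in E. coli under ampicillin selection and carries a puromycin marker for selecting transfected mammalian cells. The record does not state the promoter driving luciferase, the origin of replication or the copy number, and no feature table is available to confirm the layout of individual elements.

The insert is a 1,179 bp fragment of the 3' untranslated region of mouse SHIP1 (gene symbol Inpp5d, an inositol phosphatase), cloned between SpeI and HindIII sites that both remain intact. Although the catalogue lists luciferase as an N-terminal "tag", the depositor's comments make clear that the insert sits downstream of the luciferase coding sequence and serves as the 3' UTR of the luciferase transcript rather than forming a protein fusion. Any post-transcriptional regulation acting on the SHIP1 UTR, such as microRNA binding that reduces mRNA stability or translation, is therefore read out as a change in luciferase activity.

The associated publication identifies SHIP1 as a primary target of miR-155. This fits the typical use of such a reporter: co-introducing it into mammalian cells with a microRNA or a control and comparing luciferase signal to see whether the UTR confers repression. The depositor notes that different inserts were placed in this vector to create different luciferase 3' UTRs, so this plasmid is one of a related set.
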