Addgene plasmid #26531: pmiReport SHIP1 3' UTR
Depositing lab: David Baltimore. Depositing organization: California Institute of Technology. Publication: Inositol phosphatase SHIP1 is a primary target of miR-155. O'Connell RM, Chaudhuri AA, Rao DS, Baltimore D. Proc Natl Acad Sci U S A. 2009 Apr 28. 106(17):7113-8. 10.1073/pnas.0902636106 PubMed 19359473.
Backbone
  Vector backbone: pmiReport
  Backbone manufacturer: Ambion
  Backbone size w/o insert (bp): 6470
  Vector type: Mammalian Expression, Luciferase
  Selectable markers: Puromycin
Growth in bacteria
  Bacterial resistance: Ampicillin, 100 μg/mL
  Growth temperature: 37°C
  Growth strain: DH5alpha
  Copy number: Unknown
Gene/Insert
  Gene/Insert name: SHIP1 3'UTR (alt name: SHIP1)
  Species: M. musculus (mouse)
  Insert size (bp): 1179
  Entrez Gene: Inpp5d (a.k.a. SHIP, SHIP-1, SHIP1, SIP-145, p150Ship, s-SHIP)
  Tag / fusion protein: Luciferase (N terminal on backbone)
  Cloning method: Restriction Enzyme; 5′ cloning site SpeI (not destroyed); 3′ cloning site HindIII (not destroyed)
  Sequencing primers: 5′ Luc-F; 3′ M13pUC-fwd
Terms and licenses: Academic/Nonprofit Terms; Industry Terms: Not Available to Industry
Depositor comments: The inserts put into this vector are downstream from luciferase. They create different 3' UTRs for luciferase.
How to cite: pmiReport SHIP1 3' UTR was a gift from David Baltimore (Addgene plasmid # 26531 ; http://n2t.net/addgene:26531 ; RRID:Addgene_26531)
